Addgene plasmid #67319: pDONR221-ARL2-no stop
Purpose: hArl2 without stop codon in Gateway Entry vector
Depositing lab: Richard Kahn. Depositing organization: Emory University. Publication: Tool box: Plasmids for the expression or knockdown of human ARF Family GTPases (ARF/ARL/SAR) and their co-expression in bacteria with N-myristoyltransferases. Kerr SC, Kahn RA. Cell Logist. 2015 Sep 21;5(3):e1090523. doi: 10.1080/21592799.2015.1090523. eCollection 2015 Jul-Sep. PubMed 27057421.
Backbone
  Vector backbone: pDONR221
  Backbone manufacturer: Life Technologies
  Vector type: Bacterial Expression ; Gateway Entry vector
Growth in bacteria
  Bacterial resistance: Kanamycin, 50 μg/mL
  Growth temperature: 37°C
  Growth strain: DH5alpha
  Copy number: High Copy
Gene/Insert
  Gene/Insert name: ARL2 (alt name: pRK7n-221)
  Species: H. sapiens (human)
  Entrez Gene: ARL2 (a.k.a. ARFL2, MRCS1)
  Promoter: None
  Cloning method: Gateway Cloning
  Sequencing primers: 5′ M13-Fwd; 3′ M13-Rev
Terms and licenses: Academic/Nonprofit Terms; Industry Terms: Not Available to Industry
How to cite: pDONR221-ARL2-no stop was a gift from Richard Kahn (Addgene plasmid # 67319 ; http://n2t.net/addgene:67319 ; RRID:Addgene_67319)
