[The description below was written by a language model from this plasmid's Addgene catalogue record and the feature table of its GenBank file.]
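Description:
pDONR221-ARL2-no stop is a Gateway entry clone carrying the human ARL2 coding sequence, which encodes an ARF-like small GTPase of the ARF family, in the commercial pDONR221 backbone. The open reading frame was introduced by Gateway cloning and deliberately lacks its stop codon. There is no promoter driving the insert, so although the catalogue lists the vector type as bacterial expression as well as Gateway entry vector, the plasmid functions as a shuttle or storage clone rather than an expression construct in its own right. It is maintained in E. coli as a high-copy plasmid under kanamycin selection, and M13 forward and reverse primer sites flanking the insert region are used for sequence verification.

In an entry clone of this type the insert sits between attL recombination sites, which LR Clonase recombines with the attR sites of a destination vector to move the ORF, in defined orientation and reading frame, into whatever expression context is needed. Omitting the stop codon allows translation to continue through the downstream recombination site into a C-terminal tag or fusion partner supplied by the destination vector, such as an epitope tag or fluorescent protein. The plasmid belongs to a toolbox of constructs for expressing human ARF family GTPases.

The sequence record held for this plasmid is only a partial 677 bp linear read, not the full construct. Its sole annotated feature is an attL2 site, consistent with the entry-clone design, while the ARL2 ORF, attL1, the kanamycin resistance gene and the replication origin are not annotated in it.
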