LOCUS       Exported 677 bp ds-DNA linear SYN 28-MAY-2021
DEFINITION  hArl2 without stop codon in Gateway Entry vector.
ACCESSION   .
VERSION     .
KEYWORDS    pDONR221-ARL2-no stop
SOURCE      synthetic DNA construct
  ORGANISM  synthetic DNA construct
REFERENCE   1 (bases 1 to 677)
  TITLE     Unpublished Kahn lab ARF plasmids
REFERENCE   2 (bases 1 to 677)
  AUTHORS   .
  TITLE     Direct Submission
  JOURNAL   Exported May 28, 2021 from SnapGene Server 1.1.58
            http://www.snapgene.com
FEATURES             Location/Qualifiers
     source          1..677
                     /organism="synthetic DNA construct"
                     /mol_type="other DNA"
     protein_bind    13..112
                     /gene="mutant version of attL"
                     /label=attL2
                     /bound_moiety="LR Clonase(TM)"
                     /note="recombination site for the Gateway(R) LR reaction"
ORIGIN
        1 tcagctggat ggcaaataat gattttattt tgactgatag tgacctgttc gttgcaacaa
       61 attgataagc aatgctttct tataatgcca actttgtaca agaaagctgg gtcgtcagct
      121 gtgaaaatgc ggctggaaat gtcatccagg agccagtcga tgcccggcag caggttctcc
      181 ccggtgacgg cgctgcagcc ctggatgcac cagtggtggc tgcggatgga gtccagctcc
      241 agggcctcgc ggatggcgtt agaggacagt gctccaggca ggtcctgctt attagcaaag
      301 atgaggaggg ttgctccggc caggcgctcc tccaccagca ggctctggag ctcccgctgg
      361 cagtcctgca tgcgctggcg gtctgcgctg tccactaccc agatgaggcc atcggtgctc
      421 tcaaagtagt tccgccagta ggaccgcagg gacttctggc cacccacatc ccagatgttc
      481 agcttgaatc ctcggtgctc cagggtcttg atgttgaagc ccagcgttgg ggagatggtg
      541 tcgatgtcct ccccattgaa cttcttcagg atggttgtct ttccagcatt gtccaggcca
      601 agcatgagca gtcgcagctc ccgctctttc tgcttcatct tcttcagaat ggtcaggagc
      661 cccatggttc tatctcc
//
